>Addgene plasmid #218869 | pGP-CAG-iGABASnFR2n-WPRE-bGH-polyA | depositor full sequence | sequence record 427235 | pGP-CAG-iGABASnFR2n-WPRE-bGH-polyA sequence 7840 bps
GTCGACATTGATTATTGACTAGTTATTAATAGTAATCAATTACGGGGTCATTAGTTCATAGCCCATATAT
GGAGTTCCGCGTTACATAACTTACGGTAAATGGCCCGCCTGGCTGACCGCCCAACGACCCCCGCCCATTG
ACGTCAATAATGACGTATGTTCCCATAGTAACGCCAATAGGGACTTTCCATTGACGTCAATGGGTGGACT
ATTTACGGTAAACTGCCCACTTGGCAGTACATCAAGTGTATCATATGCCAAGTACGCCCCCTATTGACGT
CAATGACGGTAAATGGCCCGCCTGGCATTATGCCCAGTACATGACCTTATGGGACTTTCCTACTTGGCAG
TACATCTACGTATTAGTCATCGCTATTACCATGGGTCGAGGTGAGCCCCACGTTCTGCTTCACTCTCCCC
ATCTCCCCCCCCTCCCCACCCCCAATTTTGTATTTATTTATTTTTTAATTATTTTGTGCAGCGATGGGGG
CGGGGGGGGGGGGGGCGCGCGCCAGGCGGGGCGGGGCGGGGGCGAGGGCGGGGCGGGGCGAGGCGGAGAG
GTGCGGCGGCAGCCAATCAGAGCGGCGCGCTCCGAAAGTTTCCTTTTATGGCGAGGCGGCGGCGGCGGCG
GCCCTATAAAAAGCGAAGCGCGCGGCGGGCGGGAGTCGCTGCGTTGCCTTCGCCCCGTGCCCCGCTCCGC
GCCGCCTCGCGCCGCCCGCCCCGGCTCTGACTGACCGCGTTACTCCCACAGGTGAGCGGGCGGGACGGCC
CTTCTCCTCCGGGCTGTAATTAGCGCTTGGTTTAATGACGGCTCGTTTCTTTTCTGTGGCTGCGTGAAAG
CCTTAAAGGGCTCCGGGAGGGCCCTTTGTGCGGGGGGGAGCGGCTCGGGGGGTGCGTGCGTGTGTGTGTG
CGTGGGGAGCGCCGCGTGCGGCCCGCGCTGCCCGGCGGCTGTGAGCGCTGCGGGCGCGGCGCGGGGCTTT
GTGCGCTCCGCGTGTGCGCGAGGGGAGCGCGGCCGGGGGCGGTGCCCCGCGGTGCGGGGGGGCTGCGAGG
GGAACAAAGGCTGCGTGCGGGGTGTGTGCGTGGGGGGGTGAGCAGGGGGTGTGGGCGCGGCGGTCGGGCT
GTAACCCCCCCCTGCACCCCCCTCCCCGAGTTGCTGAGCACGGCCCGGCTTCGGGTGCGGGGCTCCGTGC
GGGGCGTGGCGCGGGGCTCGCCGTGCCGGGCGGGGGGTGGCGGCAGGTGGGGGTGCCGGGCGGGGCGGGG
CCGCCTCGGGCCGGGGAGGGCTCGGGGGAGGGGCGCGGCGGCCCCGGAGCGCCGGCGGCTGTCGAGGCGC
GGCGAGCCGCAGCCATTGCCTTTTATGGTAATCGTGCGAGAGGGCGCAGGGACTTCCTTTGTCCCAAATC
TGGCGGAGCCGAAATCTGGGAGGCGCCGCCGCACCCCCTCTAGCGGGCGCGGGCGAAGCGGTGCGGCGCC
GGCAGGAAGGAAATGGGCGGGGAGGGCCTTCGTGCGTCGCCGCGCCGCCGTCCCCTTCTCCATCTCCAGC
CTCGGGGCTGCCGCAGGGGGACGGCTGCCTTCGGGGGGGACGGGGCAGGGCGGGGTTCGGCTTCTGGCGT
GTGACCGGCGGCTCTAGAGCCTCTGCTAACCATGTTCATGCCTTCTTCTTTTTCCTACAGCTCCTGGGCA
ACGTGCTGGTTATTGTGCTGTCTCATCATTTTGGCAAAGAATTCGGTACCGCGGGCCCGGGAACCGGTGC
CGCCACCATGGAGACAGACACACTCCTGCTATGGGTACTGCTGCTCTGGGTTCCAGGTTCCACTGGTGAC
AGATCTGAAAGCATCAATTTCGTGAGCTGGGGCGGTAGCACCCAGGATGCGCAGAAGCAGGCCTGGGCCG
ACCCGTTCAGCAAGGCCAGCGGCATTACCGTGGTCCAGGATGGGCCCACCGACTACGGCAAACTCAAGGC
CATGGTCGAAAGCGGCAACGTGCAGTGGGACGTGGTGGATGTAGAGGCCGACTTCGCCTTGCGCGCCGCC
GCCGAAGGCCTGCTCGAACCCCTGGATTTCTCGGTGATCCAGCGCGACAAGATCGATCCGCGGTTCGTGA
GTGACCATGGAGTGGGGGCCTTCCTGTTCTCTCACGTGCTCGGCTACAACGAAGGCAAGCTCGGAGCCAG
CAAGCCCCAGGACTGGACCGCGCTGTTCGACACCAAGACCTACCCCGGCAAACGCGCCCTCTACAAATGG
CCGAGCCCTGGCGTGCTCGAACTGGCCCTGCTCGCCGACGGCGTACCGGCCGACAAGCTCTACCCGCTGG
ACCTGGACCGCGCCTTCAAGAAACTCGACACCATCAAGAAAGACATCGTCTGGTGGGGCGGCGGTGCACA
GTCGCAGCAGCTGCTGGCCTCCGGCGAAGTCAGCATGGGCCAGTTCTGGAACGGTCGCATCCACGCCCTG
CAAGAAGACGGCGCGCCAGTGGGCGTGAGCTGGAAGCAGAACCTGGTGATGGCCGACATCCTCGTCGTGC
CTAAAGGCACGAAGAACAAAGCCGCCGCGATGAAGTTCCTGGCCAGTGCCAGCAGCGCCAAAGGCCAGGA
CGACTTTTCCGCCCTGACCGCCTATGCTCCAGTGAACATCGACAGTGTGCAGCGCCTCGACCTTGCGCAG
GTCCGGATCACCGCCGACAAGCAGAAGAACGGCATCATGGCGAACTTCAAGATCCCGCACAACGTGGAGG
ACGGCAGCGTGCAGCTCGCCGACCACTACCAGCAGAACACCCCCATCGGCGACGGCCCCGTGCTGCTGCC
CGACAACCACTACCTGAGCACCCAGTCCGTGCTGAGCAAAGACCCCAACGAGAAGCGCGATCACATGGTC
CTGCTGGAGTTCGTGACCGCCGCCGGGATCACTCTCGGCATGGACGAGCTGTACAAGGGCGGTACCGGAG
GGAGCATGAGCAAGGGCGAGGAGCTGTTCACCGGGGTGGTGCCCATCCTGGTCGAGCTGGACGGCGACGT
AAACGGCCACAAGTTCAGCGTGCGCGGCGAGGGCGAGGGCGATGCCACCAACGGCAAGCTGACCCTGAAG
TTCATCTGCACCACCGGCAAGCTGCCCGTGCCCTGGCCCACCCTCGTGACCACCCTGACCTACGGCGTGC
AGTGCTTCAGCCGCTACCCCGACCACATGAAGCAGCACGACTTCTTCAAGTCCGCCATGCCCGAAGGCTA
CGTCCAGGAGCGCACCATCAGCTTCAAGGACGACGGCACCTACAAGACCCGCGCCGAGGTGAAGTTCGAG
GGCGACACCCTGGTGAACCGCATCGAGCTGAAGGGCATCGACTTCAAGGAGGACGGCAACATCCTGGGGC
ACAAGCTGGAGTACAACTGGAACGCCAACCTGGCACCGAACCTGCCGACCGCCTACGTCAAGGATCAGAT
CACCCTCGATTTCGCCTACTGGGCCAAGAACGGTCCGGCCATTGCGACACGGTGGAATGAATGGCTAGTC
AAACTGCAGGTCGACGAACAAAAACTCATCTCAGAAGAGGATCTGAATGCTGTGGGCCAGGACACGCAGG
AGGTCATCGTGGTGCCACACTCCTTGCCCTTTAAGGTGGTGGTGATCTCAGCCATCCTGGCCCTGGTGGT
GCTCACCATCATCTCCCTTATCATCCTCATCATGCTTTGGCAGAAGAAGCCACGTTAGGAATTCGATATC
GGTACCGATGAATAGCTCGAGGTACCGATGAATAGCTAAGGTCGAGGCCGCAGGTAAGTATCAAGGTTAC
AAGACAGGTTTAAGGAGACCAATAGAAACTGGGCTTGTCGAGACAGAGAAGACTCTTGCGTTTCTGATAG
GCACCTATTGGTCTTACTGACATCCACTTTGCCTTTCTCTCCACAGGTGTCGACAATCAACCTCTGGATT
ACAAAATTTGTGAAAGATTGACTGGTATTCTTAACTATGTTGCTCCTTTTACGCTATGTGGATACGCTGC
TTTAATGCCTTTGTATCATGCTATTGCTTCCCGTATGGCTTTCATTTTCTCCTCCTTGTATAAATCCTGG
TTGCTGTCTCTTTATGAGGAGTTGTGGCCCGTTGTCAGGCAACGTGGCGTGGTGTGCACTGTGTTTGCTG
ACGCAACCCCCACTGGTTGGGGCATTGCCACCACCTGTCAGCTCCTTTCCGGGACTTTCGCTTTCCCCCT
CCCTATTGCCACGGCGGAACTCATCGCCGCCTGCCTTGCCCGCTGCTGGACAGGGGCTCGGCTGTTGGGC
ACTGACAATTCCGTGGTGTTGTCGGGGAAGCTGACGTCCTTTCCATGGCTGCTCGCCTGTGTTGCCACCT
GGATTCTGCGCGGGACGTCCTTCTGCTACGTCCCTTCGGCCCTCAATCCAGCGGACCTTCCTTCCCGCGG
CCTGCTGCCGGCTCTGCGGCCTCTTCCGCGTCTTCGCCTTCGCCCTCAGACGAGTCGGATCTCCCTTTGG
GCCGCCTCCCCGCCTGGAATTCGAGCTCGGTACGATCAGCCTCGACTGTGCCTTCTAGTTGCCAGCCATC
TGTTGTTTGCCCCTCCCCCGTGCCTTCCTTGACCCTGGAAGGTGCCACTCCCACTGTCCTTTCCTAATAA
AATGAGGAAATTGCATCGCATTGTCTGAGTAGGTGTCATTCTATTCTGGGGGGTGGGGTGGGGCAGGACA
GCAAGGGGGAGGATTGGGAAGACAATAGCAGGCCAGCTTTTGTTCCCTTTAGGGTTAATTGCGCGCTTGG
CGCTAATCATGGTCATAGCTGTTTCCACTCCTCAGGTGCAGGCTGCCTATCAGAAGGTGGTGGCTGGTGT
GGCCAATGCCCTGGCTCACAAATACCACTGAGATCTTTTTCCCTCTGCCAAAAATTATGGGGACATCATG
AAGCCCCTTGAGCATCTGACTTCTGGCTAATAAAGGAAATTTATTTTCATTGCAATAGTGTGTTGGAATT
TTTTGTGTCTCTCACTCGGAAGGACATATGGGAGGGCAAATCATTTAAAACATCAGAATGAGTATTTGGT
TTAGAGTTTGGCAACATATGCCATATGCTGGCTGCCATGAACAAAGGTGGCTATAAAGAGGTCATCAGTA
TATGAAACAGCCCCCTGCTGTCCATTCCTTATTCCATAGAAAAGCCTTGACTTGAGGTTAGATTTTTTTT
TATATTTTGTTTGTGTTATTTTTTTCTTTAACATCCCTAAAATTTTCCTTACATGTTTTACTAGCCAGAT
TTTTCCTCCTCTCCTGACTACTCCCAGTCATAGCTGTCCCTCTTCTCTTATGAAGATCCCTCGACCTGCA
GCCCAAGCTTGGCGTAATCATGGTCATAGCTGTTTCCTGTGTGAAATTGTTATCCGCTCACAATTCCACA
CAACATACGAGCCGGAAGCATAAAGTGTAAAGCCTGGGGTGCCTAATGAGTGAGCTAACTCACATTAATT
GCGTTGCGCTCACTGCCCGCTTTCCAGTCGGGAAACCTGTCGTGCCAGCGGATCCGCATCTCAATTAGTC
AGCAACCATAGTCCCGCCCCTAACTCCGCCCATCCCGCCCCTAACTCCGCCCAGTTCCGCCCATTCTCCG
CCCCATGGCTGACTAATTTTTTTTATTTATGCAGAGGCCGAGGCCGCCTCGGCCTCTGAGCTATTCCAGA
AGTAGTGAGGAGGCTTTTTTGGAGGCCTAGGCTTTTGCAAAAAGCTAACTTGTTTATTGCAGCTTATAAT
GGTTACAAATAAAGCAATAGCATCACAAATTTCACAAATAAAGCATTTTTTTCACTGCATTCTAGTTGTG
GTTTGTCCAAACTCATCAATGTATCTTATCATGTCTGGATCCGCTGCATTAATGAATCGGCCAACGCGCG
GGGAGAGGCGGTTTGCGTATTGGGCGCTCTTCCGCTTCCTCGCTCACTGACTCGCTGCGCTCGGTCGTTC
GGCTGCGGCGAGCGGTATCAGCTCACTCAAAGGCGGTAATACGGTTATCCACAGAATCAGGGGATAACGC
AGGAAAGAACATGTGAGCAAAAGGCCAGCAAAAGGCCAGGAACCGTAAAAAGGCCGCGTTGCTGGCGTTT
TTCCATAGGCTCCGCCCCCCTGACGAGCATCACAAAAATCGACGCTCAAGTCAGAGGTGGCGAAACCCGA
CAGGACTATAAAGATACCAGGCGTTTCCCCCTGGAAGCTCCCTCGTGCGCTCTCCTGTTCCGACCCTGCC
GCTTACCGGATACCTGTCCGCCTTTCTCCCTTCGGGAAGCGTGGCGCTTTCTCAATGCTCACGCTGTAGG
TATCTCAGTTCGGTGTAGGTCGTTCGCTCCAAGCTGGGCTGTGTGCACGAACCCCCCGTTCAGCCCGACC
GCTGCGCCTTATCCGGTAACTATCGTCTTGAGTCCAACCCGGTAAGACACGACTTATCGCCACTGGCAGC
AGCCACTGGTAACAGGATTAGCAGAGCGAGGTATGTAGGCGGTGCTACAGAGTTCTTGAAGTGGTGGCCT
AACTACGGCTACACTAGAAGGACAGTATTTGGTATCTGCGCTCTGCTGAAGCCAGTTACCTTCGGAAAAA
GAGTTGGTAGCTCTTGATCCGGCAAACAAACCACCGCTGGTAGCGGTGGTTTTTTTGTTTGCAAGCAGCA
GATTACGCGCAGAAAAAAAGGATCTCAAGAAGATCCTTTGATCTTTTCTACGGGGTCTGACGCTCAGTGG
AACGAAAACTCACGTTAAGGGATTTTGGTCATGAGATTATCAAAAAGGATCTTCACCTAGATCCTTTTAA
ATTAAAAATGAAGTTTTAAATCAATCTAAAGTATATATGAGTAAACTTGGTCTGACAGTTACCAATGCTT
AATCAGTGAGGCACCTATCTCAGCGATCTGTCTATTTCGTTCATCCATAGTTGCCTGACTCCCCGTCGTG
TAGATAACTACGATACGGGAGGGCTTACCATCTGGCCCCAGTGCTGCAATGATACCGCGAGACCCACGCT
CACCGGCTCCAGATTTATCAGCAATAAACCAGCCAGCCGGAAGGGCCGAGCGCAGAAGTGGTCCTGCAAC
TTTATCCGCCTCCATCCAGTCTATTAATTGTTGCCGGGAAGCTAGAGTAAGTAGTTCGCCAGTTAATAGT
TTGCGCAACGTTGTTGCCATTGCTACAGGCATCGTGGTGTCACGCTCGTCGTTTGGTATGGCTTCATTCA
GCTCCGGTTCCCAACGATCAAGGCGAGTTACATGATCCCCCATGTTGTGCAAAAAAGCGGTTAGCTCCTT
CGGTCCTCCGATCGTTGTCAGAAGTAAGTTGGCCGCAGTGTTATCACTCATGGTTATGGCAGCACTGCAT
AATTCTCTTACTGTCATGCCATCCGTAAGATGCTTTTCTGTGACTGGTGAGTACTCAACCAAGTCATTCT
GAGAATAGTGTATGCGGCGACCGAGTTGCTCTTGCCCGGCGTCAATACGGGATAATACCGCGCCACATAG
CAGAACTTTAAAAGTGCTCATCATTGGAAAACGTTCTTCGGGGCGAAAACTCTCAAGGATCTTACCGCTG
TTGAGATCCAGTTCGATGTAACCCACTCGTGCACCCAACTGATCTTCAGCATCTTTTACTTTCACCAGCG
TTTCTGGGTGAGCAAAAACAGGAAGGCAAAATGCCGCAAAAAAGGGAATAAGGGCGACACGGAAATGTTG
AATACTCATACTCTTCCTTTTTCAATATTATTGAAGCATTTATCAGGGTTATTGTCTCATGAGCGGATAC
ATATTTGAATGTATTTAGAAAAATAAACAAATAGGGGTTCCGCGCACATTTCCCCGAAAAGTGCCACCTG
Features (pLannotate 1.2.2; 25 found; start..end, strand, type, name):
      4..383     +  enhancer       CMV enhancer: human cytomegalovirus immediate early enhancer
    386..661     +  promoter       chicken β-actin promoter: No description available
    662..1670    +  intron         chimeric intron: chimera between introns from chicken β-actin and rabbit β-globin
   1668..1724    +  CDS            HBB (fragment): HBB_LEPEU - Experimental evidence at protein level: Swiss-Prot protein existence level 1. Involved in oxygen transport from the lung to the various peripheral tissues. From Lepus europaeus (European hare).
   1724..1742    +  misc_feature   MCS (fragment): multiple cloning site
   1758..1820    +  sig_peptide    Igκ leader: leader sequence from mouse immunoglobulin κ light chain
   2652..3377    +  CDS            cEGFP: cEGFP is a basic (constitutively fluorescent) green fluorescent protein published in 2008, derived from Aequorea victoria.
   3549..3695    +  CDS            PDGFRβ TM domain: transmembrane domain from platelet derived growth factor receptor beta
   3764..3896    +  intron         chimeric intron: chimera between introns from human β-globin and immunoglobulin heavy chain genes
   3905..4493    +  misc_feature   WPRE: woodchuck hepatitis virus posttranscriptional regulatory element
   4497..4513    +  misc_feature   MCS (fragment): pUC18/19 multiple cloning site
   4526..4637    +  polyA_signal   bGH poly(A) signal: bovine growth hormone polyadenylation signal
   4787..4858    +  CDS            HBB (fragment): HBB_PONPY - Experimental evidence at transcript level: Swiss-Prot protein existence level 2. Involved in oxygen transport from the lung to the various peripheral tissues. From Pongo pygmaeus (Bornean orangutan).
   4929..4984    +  polyA_signal   β-globin poly(A) signal: rabbit β-globin polyadenylation signal (Gil and Proudfoot, 1987)
   5367..5383    -  protein_bind   lac operator: The lac repressor binds to the lac operator to inhibit transcription in E. coli. This inhibition can be relieved by adding lactose or isopropyl-β-D-thiogalactopyranoside (IPTG). lac repressor encoded by lacI
   5391..5421    -  promoter       lac promoter: promoter for the E. coli lac operon
   5436..5457    -  protein_bind   CAP binding site: CAP binding activates transcription in the presence of cAMP. E. coli catabolite activator protein
   5470..5509    -  CDS            lacI (fragment): lac repressor; lacI; The lac repressor binds to the lac operator to inhibit transcription in E. coli. This inhibition can be relieved by adding lactose or isopropyl-β-D-thiogalactopyranoside (IPTG).
   5516..5538    +  promoter       SV40 promoter (fragment): SV40 enhancer and early promoter
   5562..5697    +  rep_origin     SV40 ori: SV40 origin of replication
   5717..5851    +  polyA_signal   SV40 poly(A) signal: SV40 polyadenylation signal
   5853..5907    -  CDS            lacI (fragment): lac repressor; lacI; The lac repressor binds to the lac operator to inhibit transcription in E. coli. This inhibition can be relieved by adding lactose or isopropyl-β-D-thiogalactopyranoside (IPTG).
   6090..6678    -  rep_origin     ori: high-copy-number ColE1/pMB1/pBR322/pUC origin of replication
   6849..7709    -  CDS            AmpR: β-lactamase; bla; confers resistance to ampicillin, carbenicillin, and related antibiotics
   7710..7814    -  promoter       AmpR promoter: bla
