>Addgene plasmid #218869 | pGP-CAG-iGABASnFR2n-WPRE-bGH-polyA | addgene full sequence | sequence record 435466 | Addgene NGS Result
GGTCGACATTGATTATTGACTAGTTATTAATAGTAATCAATTACGGGGTCATTAGTTCATAGCCCATATA
TGGAGTTCCGCGTTACATAACTTACGGTAAATGGCCCGCCTGGCTGACCGCCCAACGACCCCCGCCCATT
GACGTCAATAATGACGTATGTTCCCATAGTAACGCCAATAGGGACTTTCCATTGACGTCAATGGGTGGAG
TATTTACGGTAAACTGCCCACTTGGCAGTACATCAAGTGTATCATATGCCAAGTACGCCCCCTATTGACG
TCAATGACGGTAAATGGCCCGCCTGGCATTATGCCCAGTACATGACCTTATGGGACTTTCCTACTTGGCA
GTACATCTACGTATTAGTCATCGCTATTACCATGGTCGAGGTGAGCCCCACGTTCTGCTTCACTCTCCCC
ATCTCCCCCCCCTCCCCACCCCCAATTTTGTATTTATTTATTTTTTAATTATTTTGTGCAGCGATGGGGG
CGGGGGGGGGGGGGGGGCGCGCCRGGSGGGGGGGGGGGGGGSGGGGGGGGGGGSGGGGSGRGGSGGRGRG
GKGCGGCGGCAGCCAATCAGAGCGGCGCGCTCCGAAAGTTTCCTTTTATGGCGAGGCGGCGGCGGCGGCG
GCCCTATAAAAAGCGAAGCGCGCGGCGGGCGGGAGTCGCTGCGCGCTGCCTTCGCCCCGTGCCCCGCTCC
GCCGCCGCCTCGCGCCGCCCGCCCCGGCTCTGACTGACCGCGTTACTCCCACAGGTGAGCGGGCGGGACG
GCCCTTCTCCTCCGGGCTGTAATTAGCGCTTGGTTTAATGACGGCTTGTTTCTTTTCTGTGGCTGCGTGA
AAGCCTTGAGGGGCTCCGGGAGGGCCCTTTGTGCGGGGGGAGCGGCTCGGGGGGTGCGTGCGTGTGTGTG
TGCGTGGGGAGCGCCGCGTGCGGCTCCGCGCTGCCCGGCGGCTGTGAGCGCTGCGGGCGCGGCGCGGGGC
TTTGTGCGCTCCGCAGTGTGCGCGAGGGGAGCGCGGCCGGGGGCGGTGCCCCGCGGTGCGGGGGGGGCTG
CGAGGGGAACAAAGGCTGCGTGCGGGGTGTGTGCGTGGGGGGGTGAGCAGGGGGTGTGGGCGCGTCGGTC
GGGCTGCAACCCCCCCTGCACCCCCCTCCCCGAGTTGCTGAGCACGGCCCGGCTTCGGGTGCGGGGCTCC
GTACGGGGCGTGGCGCGGGGCTCGCCGTGCCGGGCGGGGGGTGGCGGCAGGKGGGGGTGCCGGGCGGGGC
GGGGCCGCCKCGGGCCGGGGRGGGCKCGGGGGRGGGGCGCGGCGGCCCCCGGAGCGCCGGCGGCTGTCGA
GGCGCGGCGAGCCGCAGCCATTGCCTTTTATGGTAATCGTGCGAGAGGGCGCAGGGACTTCCTTTGTCCC
AAATCTGTGCGGAGCCGAAATCTGGGAGGCGCCGCCGCACCCCCTCTAGCGGGCGCGGGGCGAAGCGGTG
CGGCGCCGGCAGGAAGGAAATGGGCGGGGAGGGCCTTCGTGCGTCGCCGCGCCGCCGTCCCCTTCTCCCT
CTCCAGCCTCGGGGCTGTCCGCGGGGGGACGGCTGCCTTCGGGGGGGACGGGGCAGGGCGGGGTTCGGCT
TCTGGCGTGTGACCGGCGGCTCTAGAGCCTCTGCTAACCATGTTCATGCCTTCTTCTTTTTCCTACAGCT
CCTGGGCAACGTGCTGGTTATTGTGCTGTCTCATCATTTTGGCAAAGAATTCGGTACCGCGGGCCCGGGA
ACCGGTGCCGCCACCATGGAGACAGACACACTCCTGCTATGGGTACTGCTGCTCTGGGTTCCAGGTTCCA
CTGGTGACAGATCTGAAAGCATCAATTTCGTGAGCTGGGGCGGTAGCACCCAGGATGCGCAGAAGCAGGC
CTGGGCCGACCCGTTCAGCAAGGCCAGCGGCATTACCGTGGTCCAGGATGGGCCCACCGACTACGGCAAA
CTCAAGGCCATGGTCGAAAGCGGCAACGTGCAGTGGGACGTGGTGGATGTAGAGGCCGACTTCGCCTTGC
GCGCCGCCGCCGAAGGCCTGCTCGAACCCCTGGATTTCTCGGTGATCCAGCGCGACAAGATCGATCCGCG
GTTCGTGAGTGACCATGGAGTGGGGGCCTTCCTGTTCTCTCACGTGCTCGGCTACAACGAAGGCAAGCTC
GGAGCCAGCAAGCCCCAGGACTGGACCGCGCTGTTCGACACCAAGACCTACCCCGGCAAACGCGCCCTCT
ACAAATGGCCGAGCCCTGGCGTGCTCGAACTGGCCCTGCTCGCCGACGGCGTACCGGCCGACAAGCTCTA
CCCGCTGGACCTGGACCGCGCCTTCAAGAAACTCGACACCATCAAGAAAGACATCGTCTGGTGGGGCGGC
GGTGCACAGTCGCAGCAGCTGCTGGCCTCCGGCGAAGTCAGCATGGGCCAGTTCTGGAACGGTCGCATCC
ACGCCCTGCAAGAAGACGGCGCGCCAGTGGGCGTGAGCTGGAAGCAGAACCTGGTGATGGCCGACATCCT
CGTCGTGCCTAAAGGCACGAAGAACAAAGCCGCCGCGATGAAGTTCCTGGCCAGTGCCAGCAGCGCCAAA
GGCCAGGACGACTTTTCCGCCCTGACCGCCTATGCTCCAGTGAACATCGACAGTGTGCAGCGCCTCGACC
TTGCGCAGGTCCGGATCACCGCCGACAAGCAGAAGAACGGCATCATGGCGAACTTCAAGATCCCGCACAA
CGTGGAGGACGGCAGCGTGCAGCTCGCCGACCACTACCAGCAGAACACCCCCATCGGCGACGGCCCCGTG
CTGCTGCCCGACAACCACTACCTGAGCACCCAGTCCGTGCTGAGCAAAGACCCCAACGAGAAGCGCGATC
ACATGGTCCTGCTGGAGTTCGTGACCGCCGCCGGGATCACTCTCGGCATGGACGAGCTGTACAAGGGCGG
TACCGGAGGGAGCATGAGCAAGGGCGAGGAGCTGTTCACCGGGGTGGTGCCCATCCTGGTCGAGCTGGAC
GGCGACGTAAACGGCCACAAGTTCAGCGTGCGCGGCGAGGGCGAGGGCGATGCCACCAACGGCAAGCTGA
CCCTGAAGTTCATCTGCACCACCGGCAAGCTGCCCGTGCCCTGGCCCACCCTCGTGACCACCCTGACCTA
CGGCGTGCAGTGCTTCAGCCGCTACCCCGACCACATGAAGCAGCACGACTTCTTCAAGTCCGCCATGCCC
GAAGGCTACGTCCAGGAGCGCACCATCAGCTTCAAGGACGACGGCACCTACAAGACCCGCGCCGAGGTGA
AGTTCGAGGGCGACACCCTGGTGAACCGCATCGAGCTGAAGGGCATCGACTTCAAGGAGGACGGCAACAT
CCTGGGGCACAAGCTGGAGTACAACTGGAACGCCAACCTGGCACCGAACCTGCCGACCGCCTACGTCAAG
GATCAGATCACCCTCGATTTCGCCTACTGGGCCAAGAACGGTCCGGCCATTGCGACACGGTGGAATGAAT
GGCTAGTCAAACTGCAGGTCGACGAACAAAAACTCATCTCAGAAGAGGATCTGAATGCTGTGGGCCAGGA
CACGCAGGAGGTCATCGTGGTGCCACACTCCTTGCCCTTTAAGGTGGTGGTGATCTCAGCCATCCTGGCC
CTGGTGGTGCTCACCATCATCTCCCTTATCATCCTCATCATGCTTTGGCAGAAGAAGCCACGTTAGGAAT
TCGATATCGGTACCGATGAATAGCTCGAGGTACCGATGAATAGCTAAGGTCGAGGCCGCAGGTAAGTATC
AAGGTTACAAGACAGGTTTAAGGAGACCAATAGAAACTGGGCTTGTCGAGACAGAGAAGACTCTTGCGTT
TCTGATAGGCACCTATTGGTCTTACTGACATCCACTTTGCCTTTCTCTCCACAGGTGTCGACAATCAACC
TCTGGATTACAAAATTTGTGAAAGATTGACTGGTATTCTTAACTATGTTGCTCCTTTTACGCTATGTGGA
TACGCTGCTTTAATGCCTTTGTATCATGCTATTGCTTCCCGTATGGCTTTCATTTTCTCCTCCTTGTATA
AATCCTGGTTGCTGTCTCTTTATGAGGAGTTGTGGCCCGTTGTCAGGCAACGTGGCGTGGTGTGCACTGT
GTTTGCTGACGCAACCCCCACTGGTTGGGGCATTGCCACCACCTGTCAGCTCCTTTCCGGGACTTTCGCT
TTCCCCCTCCCTATTGCCACGGCGGAACTCATCGCCGCCTGCCTTGCCCGCTGCTGGACAGGGGCTCGGC
TGTTGGGCACTGACAATTCCGTGGTGTTGTCGGGGAAGCTGACGTCCTTTCCATGGCTGCTCGCCTGTGT
TGCCACCTGGATTCTGCGCGGGACGTCCTTCTGCTACGTCCCTTCGGCCCTCAATCCAGCGGACCTTCCT
TCCCGCGGCCTGCTGCCGGCTCTGCGGCCTCTTCCGCGTCTTCGCCTTCGCCCTCAGACGAGTCGGATCT
CCCTTTGGGCCGCCTCCCCGCCTGGAATTCGAGCTCGGTACGATCAGCCTCGACTGTGCCTTCTAGTTGC
CAGCCATCTGTTGTTTGCCCCTCCCCCGTGCCTTCCTTGACCCTGGAAGGTGCCACTCCCACTGTCCTTT
CCTAATAAAATGAGGAAATTGCATCGCATTGTCTGAGTAGGTGTCATTCTATTCTGGGGGGTGGGGTGGG
GCAGGACAGCAAGGGGGAGGATTGGGAAGACAATAGCCCAGCTTTTGTTCCCTTTAGTGAGGGTTAATTG
CGCGCTTGGCGTAATCATGGTCATAGCTGTTTCCTGTGTGAAATTGTTATCCGCTAATTCACTCCTCAGG
TGCAGGCTGCCTATCAGAAGGTGGTGGCTGGTGTGGCCAATGCCCTGGCTCACAAATACCACTGAGATCT
TTTTCCCTCTGCCAAAAATTATGGGGACATCATGAAGCCCCTTGAGCATCTGACTTCTGGCTAATAAAGG
AAATTTATTTTCATTGCAATAGTGTGTTGGAATTTTTTGTGTCTCTCACTCGGAAGGACATATGGGAGGG
CAAATCATTTAAAACATCAGAATGAGTATTTGGTTTAGAGTTTGGCAACATATGCCCATATGCTGGCTGC
CATGAACAAAGGTTGGCTATAAAGAGGTCATCAGTATATGAAACAGCCCCCTGCTGTCCATTCCTTATTC
CATAGAAAAGCCTTGACTTGAGGTTAGATTTTTTTTATATTTTGTTTTGTGTTATTTTTTTCTTTAACAT
CCCTAAAATTTTCCTTACATGTTTTACTAGCCAGATTTTTCCTCCTCTCCTGACTACTCCCAGTCATAGC
TGTCCCTCTTCTCTTATGGAGATCCCTCGACCTGCAGCCCAAGCTTGGCGTAATCATGGTCATAGCTGTT
TCCTGTGTGAAATTGTTATCCGCTCACAATTCCACACAACATACGAGCCGGAAGCATAAAGTGTAAAGCC
TGGGGTGCCTAATGAGTGAGCTAACTCACATTAATTGCGTTGCGCTCACTGCCCGCTTTCCAGTCGGGAA
ACCTGTCGTGCCAGCGGATCCGCATCTCAATTAGTCAGCAACCATAGTCCCGCCCCTAACTCCGCCCATC
CCGCCCCTAACTCCGCCCAGTTCCGCCCATTCTCCGCCCCATGGCTGACTAATTTTTTTTATTTATGCAG
AGGCCGAGGCCGCCTCGGCCTCTGAGCTATTCCAGAAGTAGTGAGGAGGCTTTTTTGGAGGCCTAGGCTT
TTGCAAAAAGCTAACTTGTTTATTGCAGCTTATAATGGTTACAAATAAAGCAATAGCATCACAAATTTCA
CAAATAAAGCATTTTTTTCACTGCATTCTAGTTGTGGTTTGTCCAAACTCATCAATGTATCTTATCATGT
CTGGATCCGCTGCATTAATGAATCGGCCAACGCGCGGGGAGAGGCGGTTTGCGTATTGGGCGCTCTTCCG
CTTCCTCGCTCACTGACTCGCTGCGCTCGGTCGTTCGGCTGCGGCGAGCGGTATCAGCTCACTCAAAGGC
GGTAATACGGTTATCCACAGAATCAGGGGATAACGCAGGAAAGAACATGTGAGCAAAAGGCCAGCAAAAG
GCCAGGAACCGTAAAAAGGCCGCGTTGCTGGCGTTTTTCCATAGGCTCCGCCCCCCTGACGAGCATCACA
AAAATCGACGCTCAAGTCAGAGGTGGCGAAACCCGACAGGACTATAAAGATACCAGGCGTTTCCCCCTGG
AAGCTCCCTCGTGCGCTCTCCTGTTCCGACCCTGCCGCTTACCGGATACCTGTCCGCCTTTCTCCCTTCG
GGAAGCGTGGCGCTTTCTCATAGCTCACGCTGTAGGTATCTCAGTTCGGTGTAGGTCGTTCGCTCCAAGC
TGGGCTGTGTGCACGAACCCCCCGTTCAGCCCGACCGCTGCGCCTTATCCGGTAACTATCGTCTTGAGTC
CAACCCGGTAAGACACGACTTATCGCCACTGGCAGCAGCCACTGGTAACAGGATTAGCAGAGCGAGGTAT
GTAGGCGGTGCTACAGAGTTCTTGAAGTGGTGGCCTAACTACGGCTACACTAGAAGAACAGTATTTGGTA
TCTGCGCTCTGCTGAAGCCAGTTACCTTCGGAAAAAGAGTTGGTAGCTCTTGATCCGGCAAACAAACCAC
CGCTGGTAGCGGTGGTTTTTTTGTTTGCAAGCAGCAGATTACGCGCAGAAAAAAAGGATCTCAAGAAGAT
CCTTTGATCTTTTCTACGGGGTCTGACGCTCAGTGGAACGAAAACTCACGTTAAGGGATTTTGGTCATGA
GATTATCAAAAAGGATCTTCACCTAGATCCTTTTAAATTAAAAATGAAGTTTTAAATCAATCTAAAGTAT
ATATGAGTAAACTTGGTCTGACAGTTACCAATGCTTAATCAGTGAGGCACCTATCTCAGCGATCTGTCTA
TTTCGTTCATCCATAGTTGCCTGACTCCCCGTCGTGTAGATAACTACGATACGGGAGGGCTTACCATCTG
GCCCCAGTGCTGCAATGATACCGCGAGACCCACGCTCACCGGCTCCAGATTTATCAGCAATAAACCAGCC
AGCCGGAAGGGCCGAGCGCAGAAGTGGTCCTGCAACTTTATCCGCCTCCATCCAGTCTATTAATTGTTGC
CGGGAAGCTAGAGTAAGTAGTTCGCCAGTTAATAGTTTGCGCAACGTTGTTGCCATTGCTACAGGCATCG
TGGTGTCACGCTCGTCGTTTGGTATGGCTTCATTCAGCTCCGGTTCCCAACGATCAAGGCGAGTTACATG
ATCCCCCATGTTGTGCAAAAAAGCGGTTAGCTCCTTCGGTCCTCCGATCGTTGTCAGAAGTAAGTTGGCC
GCAGTGTTATCACTCATGGTTATGGCAGCACTGCATAATTCTCTTACTGTCATGCCATCCGTAAGATGCT
TTTCTGTGACTGGTGAGTACTCAACCAAGTCATTCTGAGAATAGTGTATGCGGCGACCGAGTTGCTCTTG
CCCGGCGTCAATACGGGATAATACCGCGCCACATAGCAGAACTTTAAAAGTGCTCATCATTGGAAAACGT
TCTTCGGGGCGAAAACTCTCAAGGATCTTACCGCTGTTGAGATCCAGTTCGATGTAACCCACTCGTGCAC
CCAACTGATCTTCAGCATCTTTTACTTTCACCAGCGTTTCTGGGTGAGCAAAAACAGGAAGGCAAAATGC
CGCAAAAAAGGGAATAAGGGCGACACGGAAATGTTGAATACTCATACTCTTCCTTTTTCAATATTATTGA
AGCATTTATCAGGGTTATTGTCTCATGAGCGGATACATATTTGAATGTATTTAGAAAAATAAACAAATAG
GGGTTCCGCGCACATTTCCCCGAAAAGTGCCACCTG
Features (pLannotate 1.2.2; 25 found; start..end, strand, type, name):
      5..384     +  enhancer       CMV enhancer: human cytomegalovirus immediate early enhancer
    662..1678    +  intron         chimeric intron: chimera between introns from chicken β-actin and rabbit β-globin
   1676..1732    +  CDS            HBB (fragment): HBB_LEPEU - Experimental evidence at protein level: Swiss-Prot protein existence level 1. Involved in oxygen transport from the lung to the various peripheral tissues. From Lepus europaeus (European hare).
   1732..1750    +  misc_feature   MCS (fragment): multiple cloning site
   1766..1828    +  sig_peptide    Igκ leader: leader sequence from mouse immunoglobulin κ light chain
   2660..3385    +  CDS            cEGFP: cEGFP is a basic (constitutively fluorescent) green fluorescent protein published in 2008, derived from Aequorea victoria.
   3557..3703    +  CDS            PDGFRβ TM domain: transmembrane domain from platelet derived growth factor receptor beta
   3772..3904    +  intron         chimeric intron: chimera between introns from human β-globin and immunoglobulin heavy chain genes
   3913..4501    +  misc_feature   WPRE: woodchuck hepatitis virus posttranscriptional regulatory element
   4505..4521    +  misc_feature   MCS (fragment): pUC18/19 multiple cloning site
   4534..4645    +  polyA_signal   bGH poly(A) signal: bovine growth hormone polyadenylation signal
   4741..4759    -  promoter       T3 promoter: promoter for bacteriophage T3 RNA polymerase
   4818..4892    +  CDS            HBB (fragment): HBB_PONPY - Experimental evidence at transcript level: Swiss-Prot protein existence level 2. Involved in oxygen transport from the lung to the various peripheral tissues. From Pongo pygmaeus (Bornean orangutan).
   4963..5018    +  polyA_signal   β-globin poly(A) signal: rabbit β-globin polyadenylation signal (Gil and Proudfoot, 1987)
   5403..5419    -  protein_bind   lac operator: The lac repressor binds to the lac operator to inhibit transcription in E. coli. This inhibition can be relieved by adding lactose or isopropyl-β-D-thiogalactopyranoside (IPTG). lac repressor encoded by lacI
   5427..5457    -  promoter       lac promoter: promoter for the E. coli lac operon
   5472..5493    -  protein_bind   CAP binding site: CAP binding activates transcription in the presence of cAMP. E. coli catabolite activator protein
   5506..5545    -  CDS            lacI (fragment): lac repressor; lacI; The lac repressor binds to the lac operator to inhibit transcription in E. coli. This inhibition can be relieved by adding lactose or isopropyl-β-D-thiogalactopyranoside (IPTG).
   5552..5574    +  promoter       SV40 promoter (fragment): SV40 enhancer and early promoter
   5598..5733    +  rep_origin     SV40 ori: SV40 origin of replication
   5753..5887    +  polyA_signal   SV40 poly(A) signal: SV40 polyadenylation signal
   5889..5943    -  CDS            lacI (fragment): lac repressor; lacI; The lac repressor binds to the lac operator to inhibit transcription in E. coli. This inhibition can be relieved by adding lactose or isopropyl-β-D-thiogalactopyranoside (IPTG).
   6126..6714    -  rep_origin     ori: high-copy-number ColE1/pMB1/pBR322/pUC origin of replication
   6885..7745    -  CDS            AmpR: β-lactamase; bla; confers resistance to ampicillin, carbenicillin, and related antibiotics
   7746..7850    -  promoter       AmpR promoter: bla
