[The description below was written by a language model from this plasmid's Addgene catalogue record and pLannotate feature annotations shown in this document.]
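Description:
pGP-CAG-iGABASnFR2n-WPRE-bGH-polyA is a mammalian expression plasmid built on a pCAG backbone for producing iGABASnFR2n, an improved genetically encoded fluorescent GABA sensor whose fluorescence decreases rather than increases on GABA binding. It is maintained in E. coli as a high-copy plasmid through a ColE1/pUC-type origin and selected with ampicillin via the β-lactamase gene. The backbone also carries an SV40 origin, which can support episomal replication in cells expressing large T antigen, together with remnants of lac regulatory elements and an SV40 poly(A) signal. No mammalian selection marker is annotated.

Expression is driven by the CAG promoter, annotated as the CMV immediate-early enhancer, the chicken β-actin promoter and a chicken β-actin/rabbit β-globin chimeric intron, giving strong, broadly active transcription. The 1,941 bp insert (also called variant 4445) combines sequence from Pseudomonas fluorescens, presumably the GABA-binding portion of the sensor, with an Aequorea victoria GFP-derived fluorescent domain, and carries the substitutions S99A, F104H and R168P. An N-terminal mouse Igκ leader directs the protein into the secretory pathway, and a C-terminal PDGFRβ transmembrane domain anchors it in the plasma membrane, so the sensor should be displayed on the cell surface to report extracellular GABA. Downstream, a second small chimeric intron, a WPRE and the bGH polyadenylation signal promote transcript stability and processing; a residual rabbit β-globin poly(A) signal from the backbone follows.

The depositor and sequencing-derived records differ slightly in length (7,840 versus 7,876 nt) but show essentially the same feature layout. The construct is suited to transfection-based expression of the negative-going sensor for GABA imaging in mammalian cells.
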