Addgene plasmid #218869: pGP-CAG-iGABASnFR2n-WPRE-bGH-polyA
Purpose: Mammalian expression of improved GABA sensor (negative change in fluorescence)
Depositing lab: GENIE Project. Depositing organization: HHMI, Janelia Research Campus. Publication: iGABASnFR2 is an improved genetically encoded protein sensor of GABA. Kolb I, Hasseman JP, Matsumoto A, Jensen TP, Kopach O, Arthur BJ, Zhang Y, Tsang A, Reep D, Tsegaye G, Zheng J, Patel RH, Looger LL, Marvin JS, Korff WL, Rusakov DA, Yonehara K, Turner GC. eLife. 2026 Mar 18;14:RP108319. doi: 10.7554/eLife.108319. PubMed 41848771.
Backbone
  Vector backbone: pCAG
  Vector type: Mammalian Expression
Growth in bacteria
  Bacterial resistance: Ampicillin, 100 μg/mL
  Growth temperature: 37°C
  Growth strain: DH5alpha
  Copy number: High Copy
Gene/Insert
  Gene/Insert name: iGABASnFR2n (alt name: variant 4445)
  Species: Pseudomonas fluorescens, A. victoria (jellyfish)
  Insert size (bp): 1941
  Mutation: S99A F104H R168P
  Promoter: CAG
  Cloning method: Gibson Cloning
Terms and licenses: Academic/Nonprofit Terms; Industry Terms: Not Available to Industry
Depositor comments: Please visit https://doi.org/10.1101/2025.03.25.644953 for bioRxiv preprint.
How to cite: pGP-CAG-iGABASnFR2n-WPRE-bGH-polyA was a gift from GENIE Project (Addgene plasmid # 218869 ; http://n2t.net/addgene:218869 ; RRID:Addgene_218869)
